Addgene plasmid #219902: pCfb13227
Purpose: The base plasmid of TUNEYALI for TF37
Depositing lab: Irina Borodina. Depositing organization: Danmarks Tekniske Universitet. Publication: High-throughput metabolic engineering of Yarrowia lipolytica through gene expression tuning. Jiang W, Wang S, Ahlheit D, Fumagalli T, Yang Z, Ramanathan S, Jiang X, Weber T, Dahlin J, Borodina I. Proc Natl Acad Sci U S A. 2025 Jun 10;122(23):e2426686122. doi: 10.1073/pnas.2426686122. Epub 2025 Jun 3. PubMed 40460129.
Backbone
  Vector backbone: Our own backbone
  Vector type: Yeast Expression
  Selectable markers: Hygromycin
Growth in bacteria
  Bacterial resistance: Ampicillin, 100 μg/mL
  Growth temperature: 37°C
  Growth strain: DH5alpha
  Copy number: High Copy
Gene/Insert
  Gene/Insert name: Contains gRNA targeting TF37 (YALI1_D01890g) and homologous arm matching TF37
  gRNA/shRNA sequence: TGCTGTAGGATGCAGACGTG
  Species: Yarrowia lipolytica
  Cloning method: Gibson Cloning
Terms and licenses: Academic/Nonprofit Terms; Industry Terms: Not Available to Industry
Depositor comments: This plasmid contains gRNA targeting TF37 (YALI1_D01890g) and homologous arm matching TF37, which can be used for library construction by inserting promoters using a golden gate or directly knocking TF37 out.
How to cite: pCfb13227 was a gift from Irina Borodina (Addgene plasmid # 219902 ; http://n2t.net/addgene:219902 ; RRID:Addgene_219902)
