[The description below was written by a language model from this plasmid's Addgene catalogue record and pLannotate feature annotations shown in this document.]
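Description:
pCfb13227 is a 7.1 kb yeast plasmid for genome editing in Yarrowia lipolytica, built by Gibson assembly on the depositing laboratory's own backbone. It serves as the "base plasmid" of the TUNEYALI system for one transcription factor target, TF37 (YALI1_D01890g). In E. coli it is maintained at high copy through a ColE1/pUC-type origin and selected with ampicillin via the β-lactamase gene and its promoter. In yeast, selection is by hygromycin, provided by a hygromycin phosphotransferase coding sequence followed by a CYC1 terminator. The promoter driving this marker is not annotated, and no yeast replication element appears in the feature table.

The payload combines a CRISPR guide with a repair template. A tRNA element lies immediately upstream of a short gap followed by the Streptococcus pyogenes Cas9 gRNA scaffold, an arrangement consistent with tRNA-based expression and processing of the TF37-targeting guide. No Cas9 gene is annotated, so the nuclease presumably comes from elsewhere. The record says the plasmid also carries a homologous arm matching TF37, though it is not annotated in the table. Two minimal FRT sites in opposite orientation flank the bacterial backbone region. The table also picks up small fragments of the rrnB terminators, 5S rRNA, KanR and lacZα, which are probably backbone remnants.

According to the depositor, the plasmid can be used directly to knock out TF37. It can also act as the recipient for Golden Gate insertion of promoters, producing libraries that tune expression of this gene for high-throughput metabolic engineering of Y. lipolytica.
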