Features (pLannotate 1.2.2; 14 found; start..end, strand, type, name):
    367..437     +  ncRNA          tRNA: Accession: RF00005 - tRNA
    459..533     +  misc_RNA       gRNA scaffold: guide RNA scaffold for the Streptococcus pyogenes CRISPR/Cas9 system
    938..971     -  protein_bind   FRT (minimal): supports FLP-mediated excision but not integration (Turan and Bode, 2011) FLP recombinase from the Saccharomyces cerevisiae 2μ plasmid
   1015..1055    -  terminator     rrnB T1 terminator (fragment): transcription terminator T1 from the E. coli rrnB gene
   1057..1172    -  ncRNA          5S rRNA: Accession: RF00001 - 5S ribosomal RNA
   1203..1227    +  CDS            KanR (fragment): aminoglycoside phosphotransferase; aph(3')-Ia; confers resistance to kanamycin
   1257..1353    +  promoter       AmpR promoter (fragment): bla
   1356..2216    +  CDS            AmpR: β-lactamase; bla; confers resistance to ampicillin, carbenicillin, and related antibiotics
   2338..2926    +  rep_origin     ori: high-copy-number ColE1/pMB1/pBR322/pUC origin of replication
   3151..3168    +  terminator     rrnB T2 terminator (fragment): transcription terminator T2 from the E. coli rrnB gene
   3193..3212    -  CDS            lacZα (fragment): LacZα fragment of β-galactosidase; lacZ fragment
   3682..3715    +  protein_bind   FRT (minimal): supports FLP-mediated excision but not integration (Turan and Bode, 2011) FLP recombinase from the Saccharomyces cerevisiae 2μ plasmid
   4863..5884    +  CDS            HygR (fragment): aminoglycoside phosphotransferase from E. coli; aph(4)-Ia; confers resistance to hygromycin
   5886..6119    +  terminator     CYC1 terminator (fragment): S. cerevisiae CYC1; transcription terminator for CYC1
>Addgene plasmid #219902 | pCfb13227 | addgene full sequence | sequence record 435499 | Addgene NGS Result
TTCGTAGATAATGGAATACAAATGGATATCCAGAGTATACACATGGATAGTATACACTGACACGACAATT
CTGTATCTCTTTATGTTAACTACTGTGAGGCATTAAATAGAGCTTGATATATAAAATGTTACATTTCACA
GTCTGAACTTTTGCAGATTACCTAATTTGGTAAGATATTAATTATGAACTGAAAGTTGATGGCATCCCTA
AATTTGATGCAACGGAATGCGTGCGATAGTGAATCATTGCTAACAGATCAAGTAATCGTATCAATCGTTC
CACGTCTTATCCAGACTCGATTTCCGCCCTAACCTAAGGAAACTGCTGAGTAATTTCGAGGTTGGTTCCT
AACAAAAGCCAAGAAACGCGCCGATGGTTTAGTGGTAAAATCCATCGTTGCCATCGATGGGCCCCCGGTT
CGATTCCGGGTCGGCGCATGCTGTAGGATGCAGACGTGGTTTTAGAGCTAGAAATAGCAAGTTAAAATAA
GGCTAGTCCGTTATCAACTTGAAAAAGTGGCACCGAGTCGGTGGTGCTTTTTTTGTGTGGGTACGGTAAA
TTGCAGCATACCTTTGGGTCTGTATGACCAACTCTCTGCCGTCCTTAACTTTGCTTTCTCCTTTGCATAC
CATCTGTCTGGTCCAGCAGCATCAAGCAGAAGTCAAGCCGGCGTCCAAACCAGCCCTTACATTACCCAAC
ATCAAGTTTTTGTGCCCCAGACTGAAGAGCTCTTCAATGTACCCCTACAGTCAGCAGCCCCAGTACTCGT
CGTACTACGGCAACGCGTCGCACCAGTACCCTGGGTACCAGCAGGCCAACCCCTCCGGCTCTCCCCAGGC
CACTGCTTCCCCCCAGCAGCATGCTCCCGGTGGCCAGCCCGGTGGTGCCAACACCCACATCGCGTGCATT
CGCGGCCGCATTTAAATCCCCACTTCAGAAGTTCCTATACTTTCTAGAGAATAGGAACTTCACTATAGAG
TCGAATAAGGGCGACACCCCATAATTAGCCCGGGCGAAAGGCCCAGTCTTTCGACTGAGCCTTTCGTTTT
ATTTGATGCCTGGCAGTTCCCTACTCTCGCATGGGGAGTCCCCACACTACCATCGGCGCTACGGCGTTTC
ACTTCTGAGTTCGGCATGGGGTCAGGTGGGACCACCGCGCTACTGCCGCCAGGCAAACAAGGGGTGTTAT
GAGCCATATTCAGGTATAAATGGGCTCGCGATAATGTTCAGAATTGGTTAATTGGTTGTAACACTGACCC
CTATTTGTTTATTTTTCTAAATACATTCAAATATGTATCCGCTCATGAGACAATAACCCTGATAAATGCT
TCAATAATATTGAAAAAGGAAGAATATGAGTATTCAACATTTCCGTGTCGCCCTTATTCCCTTTTTTGCG
GCATTTTGCCTTCCTGTTTTTGCTCACCCAGAAACGCTGGTGAAAGTAAAAGATGCTGAAGATCAGTTGG
GTGCACGAGTGGGTTACATCGAACTGGATCTCAACAGCGGTAAGATCCTTGAGAGTTTTCGCCCCGAAGA
ACGTTTTCCAATGATGAGCACTTTTAAAGTTCTGCTATGTGGCGCGGTATTATCCCGTATTGACGCCGGG
CAAGAGCAACTCGGTCGCCGCATACACTATTCTCAGAATGACTTGGTTGAGTACTCACCAGTCACAGAAA
AGCATCTTACGGATGGCATGACAGTAAGAGAATTATGCAGTGCTGCCATAACCATGAGTGATAACACTGC
GGCCAACTTACTTCTGACAACGATCGGAGGACCGAAGGAGCTAACCGCTTTTTTGCACAACATGGGGGAT
CATGTAACTCGCCTTGATCGTTGGGAACCGGAGCTGAATGAAGCCATACCAAACGACGAGCGTGACACCA
CGATGCCTGTAGCGATGGCAACAACGTTGCGCAAACTATTAACTGGCGAACTACTTACTCTAGCTTCCCG
GCAACAATTAATAGACTGGATGGAGGCGGATAAAGTTGCAGGACCACTTCTGCGCTCGGCCCTTCCGGCT
GGCTGGTTTATTGCTGATAAATCCGGAGCCGGTGAGCGTGGTTCTCGCGGTATCATCGCAGCGCTGGGGC
CAGATGGTAAGCCCTCCCGTATCGTAGTTATCTACACGACGGGGAGTCAGGCAACTATGGATGAACGAAA
TAGACAGATCGCTGAGATAGGTGCCTCACTGATTAAGCATTGGTAAGCAGAGCATTACGCTGACTTGACG
GGACGGCGCAAGCTCATGACCAAAATCCCTTAACGTGAGTTACGCGCGCGTCGTTCCACTGAGCGTCAGA
CCCCGTAGAAAAGATCAAAGGATCTTCTTGAGATCCTTTTTTTCTGCGCGTAATCTGCTGCTTGCAAACA
AAAAAACCACCGCTACCAGCGGTGGTTTGTTTGCCGGATCAAGAGCTACCAACTCTTTTTCCGAAGGTAA
CTGGCTTCAGCAGAGCGCAGATACCAAATACTGTTCTTCTAGTGTAGCCGTAGTTAGCCCACCACTTCAA
GAACTCTGTAGCACCGCCTACATACCTCGCTCTGCTAATCCTGTTACCAGTGGCTGCTGCCAGTGGCGAT
AAGTCGTGTCTTACCGGGTTGGACTCAAGACGATAGTTACCGGATAAGGCGCAGCGGTCGGGCTGAACGG
GGGGTTCGTGCACACAGCCCAGCTTGGAGCGAACGACCTACACCGAACTGAGATACCTACAGCGTGAGCT
ATGAGAAAGCGCCACGCTTCCCGAAGGGAGAAAGGCGGACAGGTATCCGGTAAGCGGCAGGGTCGGAACA
GGAGAGCGCACGAGGGAGCTTCCAGGGGGAAACGCCTGGTATCTTTATAGTCCTGTCGGGTTTCGCCACC
TCTGACTTGAGCGTCGATTTTTGTGATGCTCGTCAGGGGGGCGGAGCCTATGGAAAAACGCCAGCAACGC
GGCCTTTTTACGGTTCCTGGCCTTTTGCTGGCCTTTTGCTCACATGTTCTTTCCTGCGTTATCCCCTGAT
TCTGTGGATAACCGTATTACCGCCTTTGAGTGAGCTGATACCGCTCGCCGCAGCCGAACGACCGAGCGCA
GCGAGTCAGTGAGCGAGGAAGCGGAAGGCGAGAGTAGGGAACTGCCAGGCATCAAACTAAGCAGAAGGCC
CCTGACGGATGGCCTTTTTGCGTTTCTACAAACTCTTTCTGTGTTGTAAAACGACGGCCAGTCTTAAGCT
CGGGCCCCCTGGGCGGTTCTGATAACGAGTAATCGTTAATCCGCAAATAACGTAAAAACCCGCTTCGGCG
GGTTTTTTTATGGGGGGAGTTTAGGGAAAGAGCATTTGTCAGAATATTTAAGGGCGCCTGTCACTTTGCT
TGATATATGAGAATTATTTAACCTTATAAATGAGAAAAAAGCAACGCACTTTAAATAAGATACGTTGCTT
TTTCGATTGATGAACACCTATAATTAAACTATTCATCTATTATTTATGATTTTTTGTATATACAATATTT
CTAGTTTGTTAAAGAGAATTAAGAAAATAAATCTCGAAAATAATAAAGGGAAAATCAGTTTTTGATATCA
AAATTATACATGTCAACGATAATACAAAATATAATACAAACTATAAGATGTTATCAGTATTTATTATGCA
TTTAGAATAAATTTTGTGTCGCCCTTATTCGACTCACTATAGAAGTTCCTATTCTCTAGAAAGTATAGGA
ACTTCACTTCATTTTATTTAAATTTGCGGCCGCTATGTCTGATAAAAGGATGTAACATAGGCAAGCTGCT
CGTGAGTGTTGAGTACGAACCTTAGATCCAAATCACCCGCACCCACGGATATACTTGCTTGAATATACAG
TAGTAAGGAGTTTGGCGCCCGTTTTTTCGAGCCCCACACGTTTCGGTGAGTATGAGCGGCGGCAGATTCG
AGCGTTTCCGGTTTCCGCGGCTGGACGAGAGCCCATGATGGGGGCTCCCACCACCAGCAATCAGGGCCCT
GATTACACACCCACCTGTAATGTCATGCTGTTCATCGTGGTTAATGCTGCTGTGTGCTGTGTGTGTGTGT
TGTTTGGCGCTCATTGTTGCGTTATGCAGCGTACACCACAATATTGGAAGCTTATTAGCCTTTCTATTTT
TTCGTTTGCAAGGCTTAACAACATTGCTGTGGAGAGGGATGGGGATATGGAGGCCGCTGGAGGGAGTCGG
AGAGGCGTTTTGGAGCGGCTTGGCCTGGCGCCCAGCTCGCGAAACGCACCTAGGACCCTTTGGCACGCCG
AAATGTGCCACTTTTCAGTCTAGTAACGCCTTACCTACGTCATTCCATGCATGCATGTTTGCGCCTTTTT
TCCCTTGCCCTTGATCGCCACACAGTACAGTGCACTGTACAGTGGAGGTTTTGGGGGGGTCTTAGATGGG
AGCTAAAAGCGGCCTAGCGGTACACTAGTGGGATTGTATGGAGTGGCATGGAGCCTAGGTGGAGCCTGAC
AGGACGCACGACCGGCTAGCCCGTGACAGACGATGGGTGGCTCCTGTTGTCCACCGCGTACAAATGTTTG
GGCCAAAGTCTTGTCAGCCTTGCTTGCGAACCTAATTCCCAATTTTGTCACTTCGCACCCCCATTGATCG
AGCCCTAACCCCTGCCCATCAGGCAATCCAATTAAGCTCGCATTGTCTGCCTTGTTTAGTTTGGCTCCTG
CCCGTTTCGGCGTCCACTTGCACAAACACAAACAAGCATTATATATAAGGCTCGTCTCTCCCTCCCAACC
ACACTCACTTTTTTGCCCGTCTTCCCTTGCTAACACAAAAGTCAAGAACACAAACAACCACCCCAACCCC
CTTACACACAAGACATATCTACAGCAATGGGTAAAAAGCCTGAACTCACCGCGACGTCTGTCGAGAAGTT
TCTGATCGAAAAGTTCGACAGCGTCTCCGACCTGATGCAGCTCTCGGAGGGCGAAGAATCTCGTGCTTTC
AGCTTCGATGTAGGAGGGCGTGGATATGTCCTGCGGGTAAATAGCTGCGCCGATGGTTTCTACAAAGATC
GTTATGTTTATCGGCACTTTGCATCGGCCGCGCTCCCGATTCCGGAAGTGCTTGACATTGGGGAATTCAG
CGAGAGCCTGACCTATTGCATCTCCCGCCGTGCACAGGGTGTCACGTTGCAAGACCTGCCTGAAACCGAA
CTGCCCGCTGTTCTGCAGCCGGTCGCGGAGGCAATGGATGCCATTGCTGCGGCCGATCTTAGCCAGACGA
GCGGGTTCGGCCCATTCGGACCGCAAGGAATCGGTCAATACACTACATGGCGTGATTTCATATGCGCGAT
TGCTGATCCCCATGTGTATCACTGGCAAACTGTGATGGACGACACCGTCAGTGCGTCCGTCGCGCAGGCT
CTCGATGAGCTGATGCTTTGGGCCGAGGACTGCCCCGAAGTCCGGCACCTCGTGCACGCGGATTTCGGCT
CCAACAATGTCCTGACGGACAATGGCCGCATAACAGCGGTCATTGACTGGAGCGAGGCGATGTTCGGGGA
TTCCCAATACGAGGTCGCCAACATCTTCTTCTGGAGGCCGTGGTTGGCTTGTATGGAGCAGCAGACGCGC
TACTTCGAGCGGAGGCATCCGGAGCTTGCAGGATCGCCGCGGCTCCGGGCGTATATGCTCCGCATTGGTC
TTGACCAACTCTATCAGAGCTTGGTTGACGGCAATTTCGATGATGCAGCTTGGGCGCAGGGTCGATGCGA
CGCAATCGTCCGATCCGGAGCCGGGACTGTCGGGCGTACACAAATCGCCCGCAGAAGCGCGGCCGTCTGG
ACCGATGGCTGTGTAGAAGTACTCGCCGATAGTGGAAACCGACGCCCCAGCACTCGTCCGAGGGCAAAGG
AATAATCATGTAATTAGTTATGTCACGCTTACATTCACGCCCTCCCCCCACATCCGCTCTAACCGAAAAG
GAAGGAGTTAGACAACCTGAAGTCTAGGTCCCTATTTATTTTTTTATAGTTATGTTAGTATTAAGAACGT
TATTTATATTTCAAATTTTTCTTTTTTTTCTGTACAGACGCGTGTACGCATGTAACATTATACTGAAAAC
CTTGCTTGAGAAGGTTTTGGGACGCTCGAGCAGGCTTGGAGGCGACGTGGCAGTGGCTCGCGGGAGGATC
GGCGGGAAACTCCGGGATATCCGTCGAGAGTTTACACGTGAATGGGCAGCGCAATCCGTTGACGACGATA
CGACTGGCAAAGTAGCGACGATACCTGCCAGACAGGTGACATGTGCAGGCCGCACTAACAAGGAAACGGG
CGCTGGGGGGGGCGGGCTTCTAGACTTTGCCCTTGAACAGGAATCTAGTGGGGGCTTGTCTTTCCGCCAA
TGGGGGAGCGCCTGTTGAGCGACCGTGCATGCTGGAACGCCAAGTGTATGTACAGCTGGTGGTCTCGCAG
CGGTATGTGACGGGACTTACATCTCTCGTTTTTTCATGACCACGTTTTCACAGGCTCGGAGGTACGTTAA
AGTTTTGAAGGCTGCATCTGAACCGAGGTATGGGGGAGTTTGAACAGCAACAGTGTTGGGGCTGAGGGGG
CCAAGATCGGGGCAAGCAGAGGTCTTAGATCAATTGTGGGGATCCCAAAGGGCTCGTTATCACCTTTTTC
CACCCAATTCGGGTCCCAATTGATCCACTACTGGCTTGCCCAAGTTACCCCAGAAATGCCGCCCCGGATT
TCTCCAAAAACCTAATAAGCTTCATGGAACTTGGTGGAAGTGACTTTCTACAGAGTGGAGAGAACCGTGG
ACACGTGGCAATGGCGCTGACCGTGTCCCCGAGCCGAATCGACGTGAGGGGAGAACGGAGTATCTGCGGT
CATGTGACCTTCCAGAGCGGCGTCGCCAGTGTGCACGCGGTGACCCCCAGTTTGGGTCTCTGTCACACGC
ATACTACCTCGGCTCTCCACATGCTGAACTTTATCTTTCGTGGGGATCATACCGAAAGTTGCAACTACCA
GGTGTATATAAAGCCTGGTAGACTCCCCCCACTTTGGACCTCATCCAACCAAGACACACAAAAATGGACC
GACTTAACAACCTCGCCACCCAGCTCGAGCAGAACCCCGCCAA
